Addgene plasmid #143041: TFORF0548
Purpose: Lentiviral vector for overexpressing transcription factor ORFs with unique 24-bp barcodes. Barcodes facilitate identification of transcription factors in pooled screens.
Depositing lab: Feng Zhang. Depositing organization: Broad Institute. Publication: A transcription factor atlas of directed differentiation. Joung J, Ma S, Tay T, Geiger-Schuller KR, Kirchgatterer PC, Verdine VK, Guo B, Arias-Garcia MA, Allen WE, Singh A, Kuksenko O, Abudayyeh OO, Gootenberg JS, Fu Z, Macrae RK, Buenrostro JD, Regev A, Zhang F. Cell. 2023 Jan 5;186(1):209-229.e26. doi: 10.1016/j.cell.2022.11.026. PubMed 36608654.
Backbone
  Vector backbone: pLX_TRC317
  Backbone manufacturer: Broad Institute Genetic Perturbation Platform
  Backbone size w/o insert (bp): 8264
  Vector type: Mammalian Expression, Lentiviral
  Selectable markers: Puromycin
Growth in bacteria
  Bacterial resistance: Ampicillin, 100 μg/mL
  Growth temperature: 37°C
  Growth strain: NEB Stable
  Copy number: High Copy
Gene/Insert
  Gene/Insert name: PAX8
  Species: H. sapiens (human)
  Insert size (bp): 1298
  Entrez Gene: PAX8 (a.k.a. PAX-8)
  Promoter: EF1a
  Cloning method: Unknown
  Sequencing primers: 5′ GGGTGGAGACTGAAGTTAGGCCAG; 3′ CACATAGCGTAAAAGGAGCAACATAG
Terms and licenses: Academic/Nonprofit Terms; Industry Terms: Not Available to Industry
Depositor comments: NM_013952,ENST00000348715 . The transcription factor ORF portion of this plasmid was synthesized by Genewiz. Please test multiple small colonies in case of plasmid recombination. To make this collection available in a timely manner, a portion of this collection was not fully sequenced by Addgene. If an Addgene verified full plasmid sequence is not available, please contact us prior to placing an order to request the full sequence.
How to cite: TFORF0548 was a gift from Feng Zhang (Addgene plasmid # 143041 ; http://n2t.net/addgene:143041 ; RRID:Addgene_143041)
