[The description below was written by a language model from this plasmid's Addgene catalogue record and pLannotate feature annotations shown in this document.]
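Description:
TFORF0548 is a lentiviral mammalian expression plasmid built on the pLX_TRC317 backbone, one member of a barcoded library of transcription factor open reading frames. It carries a synthesized human PAX8 ORF of about 1.3 kb (a specific transcript isoform is noted by the depositor) under the strong constitutive EF-1α promoter. The annotation splits the coding region into a PAX8 match followed by a segment scored as a Xenopus pax5 fragment. This most likely reflects homology-based labelling of the isoform-specific C-terminal portion rather than a true fusion. According to the record, each ORF in the collection is paired with a unique 24-bp barcode so that the transcription factor can be identified in pooled screens. The barcode itself is not annotated in the feature table. A WPRE downstream of the ORF enhances transcript stability and expression.

The viral framework is a third-generation, self-inactivating design. An RSV promoter drives a truncated HIV-1 5' LTR, followed by the Ψ packaging signal with a gag fragment, the RRE for Rev-dependent export, a cPPT/CTS and a ΔU3 3' LTR, with an SV40 poly(A) signal beyond it. Upstream of the EF-1α cassette, an SV40 early promoter drives puromycin N-acetyltransferase, which allows selection of transduced cells. In bacteria the plasmid is maintained through a high-copy ColE1/pUC origin and ampicillin resistance. An f1 origin and residual lac, T7 and T3 elements are backbone remnants. The depositor warns of possible recombination, as is typical of LTR-containing plasmids. The construct is intended for PAX8 overexpression, alone or in pooled directed-differentiation screens.
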