Features (pLannotate 1.2.2; 32 found; start..end, strand, type, name):
      5..231     +  promoter       RSV promoter: Rous sarcoma virus enhancer/promoter
    232..412     +  LTR            5' LTR (truncated): truncated 5' long terminal repeat (LTR) from HIV-1
    459..584     +  misc_feature   HIV-1 Ψ: packaging signal of human immunodeficiency virus type 1
    568..931     +  CDS            HIV-1 gag (fragment): gag protein from human immunodeficiency virus 1; gag
   1077..1310    +  misc_feature   RRE: The Rev response element (RRE) of HIV-1 allows for Rev-dependent mRNA export from the nucleus to the cytoplasm.
   1687..1713    +  CDS            Rev (fragment): human immunodeficiency virus 1 (HIV-1) Rev protein; rev; enhances nuclear export of unspliced and incompletely spliced viral mRNAs
   1720..1743    +  promoter       SV40 promoter (fragment): SV40 early promoter
   1744..1815    +  promoter       SV40 promoter (fragment): SV40 enhancer and early promoter
   1839..1974    +  rep_origin     SV40 ori: SV40 origin of replication
   2020..2616    +  CDS            PuroR (fragment): puromycin N-acetyltransferase; pac from Streptomyces; confers resistance to puromycin
   2665..2782    +  misc_feature   cPPT/CTS: central polypurine tract and central termination sequence of HIV-1
   2847..2913    +  CDS            small t antigen (fragment): SV40 (simian virus 40) small t antigen
   2920..4098    +  promoter       EF-1α promoter: strong constitutive promoter for human elongation factor EF-1α
   4115..5071    +  CDS            PAX8 (fragment): PAX8_HUMAN - Experimental evidence at protein level: Swiss-Prot protein existence level 1. Transcription factor for the thyroid-specific expression of the genes exclusively expressed in the thyroid cell type, maintaining the functional differentiation of such cells. From Homo sapiens (Human).
   5071..5310    +  CDS            pax5 (fragment): PAX5_XENLA - Also known as pax-5 From Xenopus laevis (African clawed frog).
   5324..5377    +  promoter       U6 promoter (fragment): RNA polymerase III promoter for human U6 snRNA
   5419..6007    +  misc_feature   WPRE: woodchuck hepatitis virus posttranscriptional regulatory element
   6058..6077    +  misc_feature   cPPT/CTS (fragment): central polypurine tract and central termination sequence of HIV-1
   6079..6312    +  LTR            3' LTR (ΔU3): self-inactivating 3' long terminal repeat (LTR) from HIV-1
   6390..6511    +  polyA_signal   SV40 poly(A) signal: SV40 polyadenylation signal
   6551..6686    +  rep_origin     SV40 ori: SV40 origin of replication
   6707..6725    -  promoter       T7 promoter: promoter for bacteriophage T7 RNA polymerase
   6733..6888    +  CDS            lacZα (fragment): LacZα fragment of β-galactosidase; lacZ fragment
   6893..7321    +  rep_origin     f1 ori (sequence partly withheld): f1 bacteriophage origin of replication; arrow indicates direction of (+) strand synthesis
   7374..7478    +  promoter       AmpR promoter: bla
   7479..8339    +  CDS            AmpR: β-lactamase; bla; confers resistance to ampicillin, carbenicillin, and related antibiotics
   8510..9098    +  rep_origin     ori: high-copy-number ColE1/pMB1/pBR322/pUC origin of replication
   9281..9373    +  CDS            lacI (fragment): lac repressor; lacI; The lac repressor binds to the lac operator to inhibit transcription in E. coli. This inhibition can be relieved by adding lactose or isopropyl-β-D-thiogalactopyranoside (IPTG).
   9386..9407    +  protein_bind   CAP binding site: CAP binding activates transcription in the presence of cAMP. E. coli catabolite activator protein
   9422..9452    +  promoter       lac promoter: promoter for the E. coli lac operon
   9460..9476    +  protein_bind   lac operator: The lac repressor binds to the lac operator to inhibit transcription in E. coli. This inhibition can be relieved by adding lactose or isopropyl-β-D-thiogalactopyranoside (IPTG). lac repressor encoded by lacI
   9521..9539    +  promoter       T3 promoter: promoter for bacteriophage T3 RNA polymerase
>Addgene plasmid #143041 | TFORF0548 | addgene full sequence | sequence record 391513 | Addgene NGS Result
TTAATGTAGTCTTATGCAATACTCTTGTAGTCTTGCAACATGGTAACGATGAGTTAGCAACATGCCTTAC
AAGGAGAGAAAAAGCACCGTGCATGCCGATTGGTGGAAGTAAGGTGGTACGATCGTGCCTTATTAGGAAG
GCAACAGACGGGTCTGACATGGATTGGACGAACCACTGAATTGCCGCATTGCAGAGATATTGTATTTAAG
TGCCTAGCTCGATACATAAACGGGTCTCTCTGGTTAGACCAGATCTGAGCCTGGGAGCTCTCTGGCTAAC
TAGGGAACCCACTGCTTAAGCCTCAATAAAGCTTGCCTTGAGTGCTTCAAGTAGTGTGTGCCCGTCTGTT
GTGTGACTCTGGTAACTAGAGATCCCTCAGACCCTTTTAGTCAGTGTGGAAAATCTCTAGCAGTGGCGCC
CGAACAGGGACTTGAAAGCGAAAGGGAAACCAGAGGAGCTCTCTCGACGCAGGACTCGGCTTGCTGAAGC
GCGCACGGCAAGAGGCGAGGGGCGGCGACTGGTGAGTACGCCAAAAATTTTGACTAGCGGAGGCTAGAAG
GAGAGAGATGGGTGCGAGAGCGTCAGTATTAAGCGGGGGAGAATTAGATCGCGATGGGAAAAAATTCGGT
TAAGGCCAGGGGGAAAGAAAAAATATAAATTAAAACATATAGTATGGGCAAGCAGGGAGCTAGAACGATT
CGCAGTTAATCCTGGCCTGTTAGAAACATCAGAAGGCTGTAGACAAATACTGGGACAGCTACAACCATCC
CTTCAGACAGGATCAGAAGAACTTAGATCATTATATAATACAGTAGCAACCCTCTATTGTGTGCATCAAA
GGATAGAGATAAAAGACACCAAGGAAGCTTTAGACAAGATAGAGGAAGAGCAAAACAAAAGTAAGACCAC
CGCACAGCAAGCGGCCGCTGATCTTCAGACCTGGAGGAGGAGATATGAGGGACAATTGGAGAAGTGAATT
ATATAAATATAAAGTAGTAAAAATTGAACCATTAGGAGTAGCACCCACCAAGGCAAAGAGAAGAGTGGTG
CAGAGAGAAAAAAGAGCAGTGGGAATAGGAGCTTTGTTCCTTGGGTTCTTGGGAGCAGCAGGAAGCACTA
TGGGCGCAGCGTCAATGACGCTGACGGTACAGGCCAGACAATTATTGTCTGGTATAGTGCAGCAGCAGAA
CAATTTGCTGAGGGCTATTGAGGCGCAACAGCATCTGTTGCAACTCACAGTCTGGGGCATCAAGCAGCTC
CAGGCAAGAATCCTGGCTGTGGAAAGATACCTAAAGGATCAACAGCTCCTGGGGATTTGGGGTTGCTCTG
GAAAACTCATTTGCACCACTGCTGTGCCTTGGAATGCTAGTTGGAGTAATAAATCTCTGGAACAGATTTG
GAATCACACGACCTGGATGGAGTGGGACAGAGAAATTAACAATTACACAAGCTTAATACACTCCTTAATT
GAAGAATCGCAAAACCAGCAAGAAAAGAATGAACAAGAATTATTGGAATTAGATAAATGGGCAAGTTTGT
GGAATTGGTTTAACATAACAAATTGGCTGTGGTATATAAAATTATTCATAATGATAGTAGGAGGCTTGGT
AGGTTTAAGAATAGTTTTTGCTGTACTTTCTATAGTGAATAGAGTTAGGCAGGGATATTCACCATTATCG
TTTCAGACCCACCTCCCAACCCCGAGGGGACCCATGCATTGCATCTCAATTAGTCAGCAACCAGGTGTGG
AAAGTCCCCAGGCTCCCCAGCAGGCAGAAGTATGCAAAGCATGCGTCTCAATTAGTCAGCAACCATAGTC
CCGCCCCTAACTCCGCCCATCCCGCCCCTAACTCCGCCCAGTTCCGCCCATTCTCCGCCCCATGGCTGAC
TAATTTTTTTTATTTATGCAGAGGCCGAGGCCGCCTCGGCCTCTGAGCTATTCCAGAAGTAGTGAGGAGG
CTTTTTTGGAGGCCTAGGCTTTTGCAAAAAGCTTTCTAGAGGTACCACCGGAGCTTACCATGACCGAGTA
CAAGCCCACGGTGCGCCTCGCCACCCGCGACGACGTCCCCAGGGCCGTACGCACCCTCGCCGCCGCGTTC
GCCGACTACCCCGCCACGCGCCACACCGTCGATCCGGACCGCCACATCGAGCGGGTCACCGAGCTGCAAG
AACTCTTCCTCACGCGCGTCGGGCTCGACATCGGCAAGGTGTGGGTCGCGGACGACGGCGCCGCCGTGGC
GGTCTGGACCACGCCGGAGAGCGTCGAAGCGGGGGCGGTGTTCGCCGAGATCGGCCCGCGCATGGCCGAG
TTGAGCGGTTCCCGGCTGGCCGCGCAGCAACAGATGGAAGGCCTCCTGGCGCCGCACCGGCCCAAGGAGC
CCGCGTGGTTCCTGGCCACCGTCGGCGTCTCGCCCGACCACCAGGGCAAGGGTCTGGGCAGCGCCGTCGT
GCTCCCCGGAGTGGAGGCGGCCGAGCGCGCCGGGGTGCCCGCCTTCCTGGAGACCTCCGCGCCCCGCAAC
CTCCCCTTCTACGAGCGGCTCGGCTTCACCGTCACCGCCGACGTCGAGGTGCCCGAAGGACCGCGCACCT
GGTGCATGACCCGCAAGCCCGGTGCCAGTTAACGAATTCTAGATCTTGAGACAAATGGCAGTATTCATCC
ACAATTTTAAAAGAAAAGGGGGGATTGGGGGGTACAGTGCAGGGGAAAGAATAGTAGACATAATAGCAAC
AGACATACAAACTAAAGAATTACAAAAACAAATTACAAAAATTCAAAATTTTCGGGTTTATTACAGGGAC
AGCAGAGATCCACTTTGGCGCCGGCTCGAGGCCTGCAGGTGCAAAGATGGATAAAGTTTTAAACAGAGAG
GAATCTTTGCAGCTAATGGACCTTCTAGGTCTTGAAAGGAGTGGGAATTGGCTCCGGTGCCCGTCAGTGG
GCAGAGCGCACATCGCCCACAGTCCCCGAGAAGTTGGGGGGAGGGGTCGGCAATTGAACCGGTGCCTAGA
GAAGGTGGCGCGGGGTAAACTGGGAAAGTGATGTCGTGTACTGGCTCCGCCTTTTTCCCGAGGGTGGGGG
AGAACCGTATATAAGTGCAGTAGTCGCCGTGAACGTTCTTTTTCGCAACGGGTTTGCCGCCAGAACACAG
GTAAGTGCCGTGTGTGGTTCCCGCGGGCCTGGCCTCTTTACGGGTTATGGCCCTTGCGTGCCTTGAATTA
CTTCCACCTGGCTGCAGTACGTGATTCTTGATCCCGAGCTTCGGGTTGGAAGTGGGTGGGAGAGTTCGAG
GCCTTGCGCTTAAGGAGCCCCTTCGCCTCGTGCTTGAGTTGAGGCCTGGCCTGGGCGCTGGGGCCGCCGC
GTGCGAATCTGGTGGCACCTTCGCGCCTGTCTCGCTGCTTTCGATAAGTCTCTAGCCATTTAAAATTTTT
GATGACCTGCTGCGACGCTTTTTTTCTGGCAAGATAGTCTTGTAAATGCGGGCCAAGATCTGCACACTGG
TATTTCGGTTTTTGGGGCCGCGGGCGGCGACGGGGCCCGTGCGTCCCAGCGCACATGTTCGGCGAGGCGG
GGCCTGCGAGCGCGGCCACCGAGAATCGGACGGGGGTAGTCTCAAGCTGGCCGGCCTGCTCTGGTGCCTG
GCCTCGCGCCGCCGTGTATCGCCCCGCCCTGGGCGGCAAGGCTGGCCCGGTCGGCACCAGTTGCGTGAGC
GGAAAGATGGCCGCTTCCCGGCCCTGCTGCAGGGAGCTCAAAATGGAGGACGCGGCGCTCGGGAGAGCGG
GCGGGTGAGTCACCCACACAAAGGAAAAGGGCCTTTCCGTCCTCAGCCGTCGCTTCATGTGACTCCACGG
AGTACCGGGCGCCGTCCAGGCACCTCGATTAGTTCTCGAGCTTTTGGAGTACGTCGTCTTTAGGTTGGGG
GGAGGGGTTTTATGCGATGGAGTTTCCCCACACTGAGTGGGTGGAGACTGAAGTTAGGCCAGCTTGGCAC
TTGATGTAATTCTCCTTGGAATTTGCCCTTTTTGAGTTTGGATCTTGGTTCATTCTCAAGCCTCAGACAG
TGGTTCAAAGTTTTTTTCTTCCATTTCAGGTGTCGTGAGGCTAGCACCGCCACCATGCCTCACAACTCCA
TCAGATCTGGCCATGGAGGGCTGAACCAGCTGGGAGGGGCCTTTGTGAATGGCAGACCTCTGCCGGAAGT
GGTCCGCCAGCGCATCGTAGACCTGGCCCACCAGGGTGTAAGGCCCTGCGACATCTCTCGCCAGCTCCGC
GTCAGCCATGGCTGCGTCAGCAAGATCCTTGGCAGGTACTACGAGACTGGCAGCATCCGGCCTGGAGTGA
TAGGGGGCTCCAAGCCCAAGGTGGCCACCCCCAAGGTGGTGGAGAAGATTGGGGACTACAAACGCCAGAA
CCCTACCATGTTTGCCTGGGAGATCCGAGACCGGCTCCTGGCTGAGGGCGTCTGTGACAATGACACTGTG
CCCAGTGTCAGCTCCATTAATAGAATCATCCGGACCAAAGTGCAGCAACCATTCAACCTCCCTATGGACA
GCTGCGTGGCCACCAAGTCCCTGAGTCCCGGACACACGCTGATCCCCAGCTCAGCTGTAACTCCCCCGGA
GTCACCCCAGTCGGATTCCCTGGGCTCCACCTACTCCATCAATGGGCTCCTGGGCATCGCTCAGCCTGGC
AGCGACAAGAGGAAAATGGATGACAGTGATCAGGATAGCTGCCGACTAAGCATTGACTCACAGAGCAGCA
GCAGCGGACCCCGAAAGCACCTTCGCACGGATGCCTTCAGCCAGCACCACCTCGAGCCGCTCGAGTGCCC
ATTTGAGCGGCAGCACTACCCAGAGGCCTATGCCTCCCCCAGCCACACCAAAGGCGAGCAGGGCCTCTAC
CCGCTGCCCTTGCTCAACAGCACCCTGGACGACGGGAAGGCCACCCTGACCCCTTCCAACACGCCACTGG
GGCGCAACCTCTCGACTCACCAGACCTACCCCGTGGTGGCAGCTCCGCCTTTTTGGATCTGCAGCAAGTC
GGCTCCGGGGTCCCGCCCTTCAATGCCTTTCCCCATGCTGCCTCCGTGTACGGGCAGTTCACGGGCCAGG
CCCTCCTCTCAGGGCGAGAGATGGTGGGGCCCACGCTGCCCGGATACCCACCCCACATCCCCACCAGCGG
ACAGGGCAGCTATGCCTCCTCTGCCATCGCAGGCATGGTGGCAGGAAGTGAATACTCTGGCAATGCCTAT
GGCCACACCCCCTACTCCTCCTACAGCGAGGCCTGGCGCTTCCCCAACTCCAGCTTGCTAGTAATGAACT
AGTCCGTAACTTGAAAGTATTTCGATTTCTTGGCTTTATATATCTTGTGGAAAGGACGAACTATTATAAC
ATTTGAAACTGAGACGCGTTAAGTCGACAATCAACCTCTGGATTACAAAATTTGTGAAAGATTGACTGGT
ATTCTTAACTATGTTGCTCCTTTTACGCTATGTGGATACGCTGCTTTAATGCCTTTGTATCATGCTATTG
CTTCCCGTATGGCTTTCATTTTCTCCTCCTTGTATAAATCCTGGTTGCTGTCTCTTTATGAGGAGTTGTG
GCCCGTTGTCAGGCAACGTGGCGTGGTGTGCACTGTGTTTGCTGACGCAACCCCCACTGGTTGGGGCATT
GCCACCACCTGTCAGCTCCTTTCCGGGACTTTCGCTTTCCCCCTCCCTATTGCCACGGCGGAACTCATCG
CCGCCTGCCTTGCCCGCTGCTGGACAGGGGCTCGGCTGTTGGGCACTGACAATTCCGTGGTGTTGTCGGG
GAAATCATCGTCCTTTCCTTGGCTGCTCGCCTGTGTTGCCACCTGGATTCTGCGCGGGACGTCCTTCTGC
TACGTCCCTTCGGCCCTCAATCCAGCGGACCTTCCTTCCCGCGGCCTGCTGCCGGCTCTGCGGCCTCTTC
CGCGTCTTCGCCTTCGCCCTCAGACGAGTCGGATCTCCCTTTGGGCCGCCTCCCCGCGTCGACTTTAAGA
CCAATGACTTACAAGGCAGCTGTAGATCTTAGCCACTTTTTAAAAGAAAAGGGGGGACTGGAAGGGCTAA
TTCACTCCCAACGAAGACAAGATCTGCTTTTTGCTTGTACTGGGTCTCTCTGGTTAGACCAGATCTGAGC
CTGGGAGCTCTCTGGCTAACTAGGGAACCCACTGCTTAAGCCTCAATAAAGCTTGCCTTGAGTGCTTCAA
GTAGTGTGTGCCCGTCTGTTGTGTGACTCTGGTAACTAGAGATCCCTCAGACCCTTTTAGTCAGTGTGGA
AAATCTCTAGCAGTACGTATAGTAGTTCATGTCATCTTATTATTCAGTATTTATAACTTGCAAAGAAATG
AATATCAGAGAGTGAGAGGAACTTGTTTATTGCAGCTTATAATGGTTACAAATAAAGCAATAGCATCACA
AATTTCACAAATAAAGCATTTTTTTCACTGCATTCTAGTTGTGGTTTGTCCAAACTCATCAATGTATCTT
ATCATGTCTGGCTCTAGCTATCCCGCCCCTAACTCCGCCCATCCCGCCCCTAACTCCGCCCAGTTCCGCC
CATTCTCCGCCCCATGGCTGACTAATTTTTTTTATTTATGCAGAGGCCGAGGCCGCCTCGGCCTCTGAGC
TATTCCAGAAGTAGTGAGGAGGCTTTTTTGGAGGCCTAGGGACGTACCCAATTCGCCCTATAGTGAGTCG
TATTACGCGCGCTCACTGGCCGTCGTTTTACAACGTCGTGACTGGGAAAACCCTGGCGTTACCCAACTTA
ATCGCCTTGCAGCACATCCCCCTTTCGCCAGCTGGCGTAATAGCGAAGAGGCCCGCACCGATCGCCCTTC
CCAACAGTTGCGCAGCCTGAATGGCGAATGGG
[124 nt withheld, positions 6893-7016]
C
[91 nt withheld, positions 7018-7108]
A
[49 nt withheld, positions 7110-7158]
CCTTTGACGTTGGAGTCCACGTTCTTT
[37 nt withheld, positions 7186-7222]
ACCCTATCTCGGTCTATTCTTTTGATTTATAAGGGATTTTGCCGATTTCGGCCTATTGGTTAAAAAATGA
GCTGATTTAACAAAAATTTAACGCGAATTTTAACAAAATATTAACGCTTACAATTTAGGTGGCACTTTTC
GGGGAAATGTGCGCGGAACCCCTATTTGTTTATTTTTCTAAATACATTCAAATATGTATCCGCTCATGAG
ACAATAACCCTGATAAATGCTTCAATAATATTGAAAAAGGAAGAGTATGAGTATTCAACATTTCCGTGTC
GCCCTTATTCCCTTTTTTGCGGCATTTTGCCTTCCTGTTTTTGCTCACCCAGAAACGCTGGTGAAAGTAA
AAGATGCTGAAGATCAGTTGGGTGCACGAGTGGGTTACATCGAACTGGATCTCAACAGCGGTAAGATCCT
TGAGAGTTTTCGCCCCGAAGAACGTTTTCCAATGATGAGCACTTTTAAAGTTCTGCTATGTGGCGCGGTA
TTATCCCGTATTGACGCCGGGCAAGAGCAACTCGGTCGCCGCATACACTATTCTCAGAATGACTTGGTTG
AGTACTCACCAGTCACAGAAAAGCATCTTACGGATGGCATGACAGTAAGAGAATTATGCAGTGCTGCCAT
AACCATGAGTGATAACACTGCGGCCAACTTACTTCTGACAACGATCGGAGGACCGAAGGAGCTAACCGCT
TTTTTGCACAACATGGGGGATCATGTAACTCGCCTTGATCGTTGGGAACCGGAGCTGAATGAAGCCATAC
CAAACGACGAGCGTGACACCACGATGCCTGTAGCAATGGCAACAACGTTGCGCAAACTATTAACTGGCGA
ACTACTTACTCTAGCTTCCCGGCAACAATTAATAGACTGGATGGAGGCGGATAAAGTTGCAGGACCACTT
CTGCGCTCGGCCCTTCCGGCTGGCTGGTTTATTGCTGATAAATCTGGAGCCGGTGAGCGTGGGTCTCGCG
GTATCATTGCAGCACTGGGGCCAGATGGTAAGCCCTCCCGTATCGTAGTTATCTACACGACGGGGAGTCA
GGCAACTATGGATGAACGAAATAGACAGATCGCTGAGATAGGTGCCTCACTGATTAAGCATTGGTAACTG
TCAGACCAAGTTTACTCATATATACTTTAGATTGATTTAAAACTTCATTTTTAATTTAAAAGGATCTAGG
TGAAGATCCTTTTTGATAATCTCATGACCAAAATCCCTTAACGTGAGTTTTCGTTCCACTGAGCGTCAGA
CCCCGTAGAAAAGATCAAAGGATCTTCTTGAGATCCTTTTTTTCTGCGCGTAATCTGCTGCTTGCAAACA
AAAAAACCACCGCTACCAGCGGTGGTTTGTTTGCCGGATCAAGAGCTACCAACTCTTTTTCCGAAGGTAA
CTGGCTTCAGCAGAGCGCAGATACCAAATACTGTTCTTCTAGTGTAGCCGTAGTTAGGCCACCACTTCAA
GAACTCTGTAGCACCGCCTACATACCTCGCTCTGCTAATCCTGTTACCAGTGGCTGCTGCCAGTGGCGAT
AAGTCGTGTCTTACCGGGTTGGACTCAAGACGATAGTTACCGGATAAGGCGCAGCGGTCGGGCTGAACGG
GGGGTTCGTGCACACAGCCCAGCTTGGAGCGAACGACCTACACCGAACTGAGATACCTACAGCGTGAGCT
ATGAGAAAGCGCCACGCTTCCCGAAGGGAGAAAGGCGGACAGGTATCCGGTAAGCGGCAGGGTCGGAACA
GGAGAGCGCACGAGGGAGCTTCCAGGGGGAAACGCCTGGTATCTTTATAGTCCTGTCGGGTTTCGCCACC
TCTGACTTGAGCGTCGATTTTTGTGATGCTCGTCAGGGGGGCGGAGCCTATGGAAAAACGCCAGCAACGC
GGCCTTTTTACGGTTCCTGGCCTTTTGCTGGCCTTTTGCTCACATGTTCTTTCCTGCGTTATCCCCTGAT
TCTGTGGATAACCGTATTACCGCCTTTGAGTGAGCTGATACCGCTCGCCGCAGCCGAACGACCGAGCGCA
GCGAGTCAGTGAGCGAGGAAGCGGAAGAGCGCCCAATACGCAAACCGCCTCTCCCCGCGCGTTGGCCGAT
TCATTAATGCAGCTGGCACGACAGGTTTCCCGACTGGAAAGCGGGCAGTGAGCGCAACGCAATTAATGTG
AGTTAGCTCACTCATTAGGCACCCCAGGCTTTACACTTTATGCTTCCGGCTCGTATGTTGTGTGGAATTG
TGAGCGGATAACAATTTCACACAGGAAACAGCTATGACCATGATTACGCCAAGCGCGCAATTAACCCTCA
CTAAAGGGAACAAAAGCTGGAGCTGCAAGC
