>Addgene plasmid #143041 | TFORF0548 | depositor partial sequence | sequence record 281261 | Insert
ACCGCCACCATGCCTCACAACTCCATCAGATCTGGCCATGGAGGGCTGAACCAGCTGGGAGGGGCCTTTG
TGAATGGCAGACCTCTGCCGGAAGTGGTCCGCCAGCGCATCGTAGACCTGGCCCACCAGGGTGTAAGGCC
CTGCGACATCTCTCGCCAGCTCCGCGTCAGCCATGGCTGCGTCAGCAAGATCCTTGGCAGGTACTACGAG
ACTGGCAGCATCCGGCCTGGAGTGATAGGGGGCTCCAAGCCCAAGGTGGCCACCCCCAAGGTGGTGGAGA
AGATTGGGGACTACAAACGCCAGAACCCTACCATGTTTGCCTGGGAGATCCGAGACCGGCTCCTGGCTGA
GGGCGTCTGTGACAATGACACTGTGCCCAGTGTCAGCTCCATTAATAGAATCATCCGGACCAAAGTGCAG
CAACCATTCAACCTCCCTATGGACAGCTGCGTGGCCACCAAGTCCCTGAGTCCCGGACACACGCTGATCC
CCAGCTCAGCTGTAACTCCCCCGGAGTCACCCCAGTCGGATTCCCTGGGCTCCACCTACTCCATCAATGG
GCTCCTGGGCATCGCTCAGCCTGGCAGCGACAAGAGGAAAATGGATGACAGTGATCAGGATAGCTGCCGA
CTAAGCATTGACTCACAGAGCAGCAGCAGCGGACCCCGAAAGCACCTTCGCACGGATGCCTTCAGCCAGC
ACCACCTCGAGCCGCTCGAGTGCCCATTTGAGCGGCAGCACTACCCAGAGGCCTATGCCTCCCCCAGCCA
CACCAAAGGCGAGCAGGGCCTCTACCCGCTGCCCTTGCTCAACAGCACCCTGGACGACGGGAAGGCCACC
CTGACCCCTTCCAACACGCCACTGGGGCGCAACCTCTCGACTCACCAGACCTACCCCGTGGTGGCAGCTC
CGCCTTTTTGGATCTGCAGCAAGTCGGCTCCGGGGTCCCGCCCTTCAATGCCTTTCCCCATGCTGCCTCC
GTGTACGGGCAGTTCACGGGCCAGGCCCTCCTCTCAGGGCGAGAGATGGTGGGGCCCACGCTGCCCGGAT
ACCCACCCCACATCCCCACCAGCGGACAGGGCAGCTATGCCTCCTCTGCCATCGCAGGCATGGTGGCAGG
AAGTGAATACTCTGGCAATGCCTATGGCCACACCCCCTACTCCTCCTACAGCGAGGCCTGGCGCTTCCCC
AACTCCAGCTTGCTAGTAATGAACTAGTCCGTAACTTGAAAGTATTTCGATTTCTTGGCTTTATATATCT
TGTGGAAAGGACGAACTATTATAACATTTGAAACTGAG
