>Addgene plasmid #143041 | TFORF0548 | depositor partial sequence | sequence record 281262 | Barcode
ACTATTATAACATTTGAAACTGAG
